Addgene plasmid #60643: pCRII-TOPO CMV-ZKSCAN1 nt 400-1782-SV40 pA Sense
Purpose: Expresses the human ZKSCAN1 exon 2/3 circular RNA
Depositing lab: Jeremy Wilusz. Depositing organization: University of Pennsylvania. Publication: Short intronic repeat sequences facilitate circular RNA production. Liang D, Wilusz JE. Genes Dev. 2014 Oct 3. pii: gad.251926.114. 10.1101/gad.251926.114 PubMed 25281217.
Backbone
  Vector backbone: pCRII-TOPO
  Backbone manufacturer: Life Technologies
  Backbone size w/o insert (bp): 3900
  Total vector size (bp): 7615
  Vector type: Mammalian Expression
Growth in bacteria
  Bacterial resistance: Ampicillin, 100 μg/mL
  Growth temperature: 37°C
  Growth strain: Top10
  Copy number: High Copy
Gene/Insert
  Gene/Insert name: ZKSCAN1
  Species: H. sapiens (human)
  Insert size (bp): 1383
  Entrez Gene: ZKSCAN1 (a.k.a. KOX18, PHZ-37, ZNF139, ZNF36, ZSCAN33)
  Promoter: CMV
  Cloning method: Restriction Enzyme; 5′ cloning site EcoRV (not destroyed); 3′ cloning site SalI (not destroyed)
  Sequencing primers: 5′ PCMV For
Terms and licenses: Academic/Nonprofit Terms; Industry Terms: Not Available to Industry
How to cite: pCRII-TOPO CMV-ZKSCAN1 nt 400-1782-SV40 pA Sense was a gift from Jeremy Wilusz (Addgene plasmid # 60643 ; http://n2t.net/addgene:60643 ; RRID:Addgene_60643)
