[The description below was written by a language model from this plasmid's Addgene catalogue record and pLannotate feature annotations shown in this document.]
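Description:
pCRII-TOPO CMV-ZKSCAN1 nt 400-1782-SV40 pA Sense is a 7.6 kb mammalian expression plasmid built in the pCRII-TOPO cloning backbone and designed to produce the human ZKSCAN1 exon 2/3 circular RNA in transfected cells. It replicates at high copy in E. coli from a ColE1/pUC-type origin. The record lists ampicillin selection through the β-lactamase gene. The backbone also carries a neo/kanamycin resistance gene, an f1 origin, and remnants of the lac promoter/operator and lacZα region. SP6 and T7 phage promoters flank the cloning region, as is standard for this backbone.

The expression cassette consists of the CMV immediate-early enhancer and promoter, a 1,383 bp segment of the human ZKSCAN1 gene (nucleotides 400-1782 of the depositor's numbering) cloned between EcoRV and SalI sites, and an SV40 polyadenylation signal. The feature table detects two separate ZKSCAN1 coding fragments in the sense orientation, consistent with exons 2 and 3 separated by their intervening intron and bordered by flanking intronic sequence. A short antisense match annotated as PPP5D1 lies downstream of the exons. It may reflect repetitive intronic sequence rather than a deliberate element, and the brief HIV-1 LTR and GFP11 hits are likewise probably incidental matches.

When the CMV promoter transcribes this minigene, backsplicing joins the end of exon 3 to the start of exon 2 and yields the circular RNA. The associated publication title indicates that this construct series was used to study how short intronic repeat sequences promote circularization. "Sense" in the name presumably denotes the orientation of the cassette within the backbone, though the record does not define it.
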