Features (pLannotate 1.2.2; 21 found; start..end, strand, type, name):
      2..94      +  CDS            lacI (fragment): lac repressor; lacI; The lac repressor binds to the lac operator to inhibit transcription in E. coli. This inhibition can be relieved by adding lactose or isopropyl-β-D-thiogalactopyranoside (IPTG).
    107..128     +  protein_bind   CAP binding site: CAP binding activates transcription in the presence of cAMP. E. coli catabolite activator protein
    143..173     +  promoter       lac promoter: promoter for the E. coli lac operon
    181..197     +  protein_bind   lac operator: The lac repressor binds to the lac operator to inhibit transcription in E. coli. This inhibition can be relieved by adding lactose or isopropyl-β-D-thiogalactopyranoside (IPTG). lac repressor encoded by lacI
    239..257     +  promoter       SP6 promoter: promoter for bacteriophage SP6 RNA polymerase
   1075..1453    +  enhancer       CMV enhancer: human cytomegalovirus immediate early enhancer
   1454..1657    +  promoter       CMV promoter: human cytomegalovirus (CMV) immediate early promoter
   1653..1686    +  LTR            5' LTR (truncated) (fragment): truncated 5' long terminal repeat (LTR) from HIV-1
   1934..2362    +  CDS            ZKSCAN1 (fragment): ZKSC1_HUMAN - Also known as KOX18, ZNF139, ZNF36. Experimental evidence at protein level: Swiss-Prot protein existence level 1. May be involved in transcriptional regulation. From Homo sapiens (Human).
   2578..2733    +  CDS            ZKSCAN1 (fragment): ZKSC1_HUMAN - Also known as KOX18, ZNF139, ZNF36. Experimental evidence at protein level: Swiss-Prot protein existence level 1. May be involved in transcriptional regulation. From Homo sapiens (Human).
   2861..2983    -  CDS            PPP5D1 (fragment): PP5D1_HUMAN - Experimental evidence at transcript level: Swiss-Prot protein existence level 2. From Homo sapiens (Human).
   3064..3081    -  CDS            GFP11x7 (fragment): seven tandem copies of the 11th β-strand of superfolder GFP each GFP11 associates with GFP(1-10), consisting of the first 10 β-strands, to reconstitute fluorescent GFP (Kamiyama et al., 2016)
   3087..3208    +  polyA_signal   SV40 poly(A) signal: SV40 polyadenylation signal
   4049..4067    -  promoter       T7 promoter: promoter for bacteriophage T7 RNA polymerase
   4070..4227    +  CDS            lacZα (fragment): LacZα fragment of β-galactosidase; lacZ fragment
   4231..4659    +  rep_origin     f1 ori (sequence partly withheld): f1 bacteriophage origin of replication; arrow indicates direction of (+) strand synthesis
   4672..4971    +  CDS            tnpA (fragment): TN5P_ECOLX - Also known as tnp. Experimental evidence at protein level: Swiss-Prot protein existence level 1. Mediates transposition of transposon Tn5 by a 'cut and paste' mechanism. First, the monomeric transposase binds the 19 bp inverted DNA repeats flanking the transposon. Then, dimerization of the DNA- bound transposase creates a synaptic DNA complex. After nicking of the first DNA strand, excision of the transposon proceeds through a series of intermediates. The transposase then mediates the insertion of the transposon at a new site by strand transfer. The activity of the wild- type tran
   5003..5794    +  CDS            neo: KKA2_KLEPN - Also known as kan, nptII. Experimental evidence at protein level: Swiss-Prot protein existence level 1. Resistance to kanamycin, neomycin, paromomycin, ribostamycin, butirosin and gentamicin B. From Klebsiella pneumoniae.
   5798..5814    +  promoter       AmpR promoter (fragment): bla
   5815..6675    +  CDS            AmpR: β-lactamase; bla; confers resistance to ampicillin, carbenicillin, and related antibiotics
   6846..7434    +  rep_origin     ori: high-copy-number ColE1/pMB1/pBR322/pUC origin of replication
>Addgene plasmid #60643 | pCRII-TOPO CMV-ZKSCAN1 nt 400-1782-SV40 pA Sense | depositor full sequence | sequence record 97440 | pCRII-TOPO CMV-ZKSCAN1 nt 400-1782-SV40 pA Sense sequence 7615 bps
AGCGCCCAATACGCAAACCGCCTCTCCCCGCGCGTTGGCCGATTCATTAATGCAGCTGGCACGACAGGTT
TCCCGACTGGAAAGCGGGCAGTGAGCGCAACGCAATTAATGTGAGTTAGCTCACTCATTAGGCACCCCAG
GCTTTACACTTTATGCTTCCGGCTCGTATGTTGTGTGGAATTGTGAGCGGATAACAATTTCACACAGGAA
ACAGCTATGACCATGATTACGCCAAGCTATTTAGGTGACACTATAGAATACTCAAGCTATGCATCAAGCT
TCTTTAAAAGGCCACTTGAACTCGCTTTCCATGGCGATTTGCCTTGTGAGCACTTTCAGGAGAGCCTGGA
AGCTGAAAAACGGTAGAAAAATTTCCGTGCGGGCCGTGGGGGGCTGGCGGCAACTGGGGGGCCGCAGATC
AGAGTGGGCCACTGGCAGCCAACGGCCCCCGGGGCTCAGGCGGGGAGCAGCTCTGTGGTGTGGGATTGAG
GCGTTTTCCAAGAGTGGGTTTTCACGTTTCTAAGATTTCCCAAGCAGACAGCCCGTGCTGCTCCGATTTC
TCGAACAAAAAAGCAAAACGTGTGGCTGTCTTGGGAGCAAGTCGCAGGACTGCAAGCAGTTGGGGGAGAA
AGTCCGCCATTTTGCCACTTCTCAACCGTCCCTGCAAGGCTGGGGCTCAGTTGCGTAATGGAAAGTAAAG
CCCTGAACTATCACACTTTAATCTTCCTTCAAAAGGTGGTAAACTATACCTACTGTCCCTCAAGAGAACA
CAAGAAGTGCTTTAAGAGGTATTTTAAAAGTTCCGGGGGTTTTGTGAGGTGTTTGATGACCCGTTTAAAA
TATGATTTCCATGTTTCTTTTGTCTAAAGTTTGCAGCTCAAATCTTTCCACACGCTAGTAATTTAAGTAT
TTCTGCATGTGTAGTTTGCATTCAAGTTCCATAAGCTGTTAAGAAAAATCTAGAAAAGTAAAACTAGAAC
CTATTTTTAACCGAAGAACTACTTTTTGCCTCCCTCACAAAGGCGGCGGAAGGTGATCGAATTCCGGTGA
TGCGAGTTGTTCTCCGTCGGATCCACATTGATTATTGACTAGTTATTAATAGTAATCAATTACGGGGTCA
TTAGTTCATAGCCCATATATGGAGTTCCGCGTTACATAACTTACGGTAAATGGCCCGCCTGGCTGACCGC
CCAACGACCCCCGCCCATTGACGTCAATAATGACGTATGTTCCCATAGTAACGCCAATAGGGACTTTCCA
TTGACGTCAATGGGTGGACTATTTACGGTAAACTGCCCACTTGGCAGTACATCAAGTGTATCATATGCCA
AGTACGCCCCCTATTGACGTCAATGACGGTAAATGGCCCGCCTGGCATTATGCCCAGTACATGACCTTAT
GGGACTTTCCTACTTGGCAGTACATCTACGTATTAGTCATCGCTATTACCATGGTGATGCGGTTTTGGCA
GTACATCAATGGGCGTGGATAGCGGTTTGACTCACGGGGATTTCCAAGTCTCCACCCCATTGACGTCAAT
GGGAGTTTGTTTTGGCACCAAAATCAACGGGACTTTCCAAAATGTCGTAACAACTCCGCCCCATTGACGC
AAATGGGCGGTAGGCGTGTACGGTGGGAGGTCTATATAAGCAGAGCTCTCTGGCTAACTAGAGAACCCAC
TGCTTACTGGCGATATCAAAGTGCTGAGATTACAGGCGTGAGCCACCACCCCCGGCCTCAGGAGCGTTCT
GATAGTGCCTCGATGTGCTGCCTCCTATAAAGTGTTAGCAGCACAGATCACTTTTTGTAAAGGTACGTAC
TAATGACTTTTTTTTTATACTTCAGGAATAGTAAAGAAACACATCATAAAACCTCCCAGGACATAAAGGT
GAGCACAGACCCTGTTTGGATCAAGTCAGTTCCTGGAGCCTGAATGATGACTGCTGAATCACGGGAAGCC
ACGGGTCTGTCCCCACAGGCTGCACAGGAGAAGGATGGTATCGTAATAGTGAAGGTGGAAGAGGAAGATG
AGGAAGACCACATGTGGGGGCAGGATTCCACCCTACAGGACACGCCTCCTCCAGACCCAGAGATATTCCG
CCAACGCTTCAGGCGCTTCTGTTACCAGAACACTTTTGGGCCCCGAGAGGCTCTCAGTCGGCTGAAGGAA
CTTTGTCATCAGTGGCTGCGGCCAGAAATAAACACCAAGGAACAGATCCTGGAGCTTCTGGTGCTAGAGC
AGTTTCTTTCCATCCTGCCCAAGGAGCTCCAGGTCTGGCTGCAGGAATACCGCCCCGATAGTGGAGAGGA
GGCCGTGACCCTTCTAGAAGACTTGGAGCTTGATTTATCAGGACAACAGGTAAAAAGAGGTGAAACCTAT
TATGTGTGAGCAGGGCACAGACGTTGAAACTGGAGCCAGGAGAAGTATTGGCAGGCTTTAGGTTATTAGG
TGGTTACTCTGTCTTAAAAATGTTCTGGCTTTCTTCCTGCATCCACTGGCATACTCATGGTCTGTTTTTA
AATATTTTAATTCCCATTTACAAAGTGATTTACCCACAAGCCCAACCTGTCTGTCTTCAGGTCCCAGGTC
AAGTTCATGGACCTGAGATGCTCGCAAGGGGGATGGTGCCTCTGGATCCAGTTCAGGAGTCCTCGAGCCT
TGACCTTCATCACGAGGCCACCCAGTCCCACTTCAAACATTCGTCTCGGAAACCCCGCCTCTTACAGTCA
CGAGGTAAGAAGCAAGGTTTCATTTAGGGGAAGGGAAATGATTCAGGACGAGAGTCTTTGTGCTGCTGAG
TGCCTGTGATGAAGAAGCATGTTAGTCCTGGGCAACGTAGCGAGACCCCATCTCTACAAAAAATAGAAAA
ATTAGCCAGGTATAGTGGCGCACACCTGTGATTCCAGCTACGCAGGAGGCTGAGGTGGGAGGATTGCTTG
AGCCCAGGAGGTTGAGGCTGCAGTGAGCTGGAATCATGCCACTACTCCAACCTGGGCAACACAGCAAGGA
CCCTGTCTCAAAAGCTACTTACAGAAAAGAATTAGGCTCGGCACGGTAGCTCACACCTGTAATCCCAGCA
GTCGACAACTTGTTTATTGCAGCTTATAATGGTTACAAATAAAGCAATAGCATCACAAATTTCACAAATA
AAGCATTTTTTTCACTGCATTCTAGTTGTGGTTTGTCCAAACTCATCAATGTATCTTAGCGGCCGCGCTG
TGCGGTAGGCATTGAGGCAGCCAGCGCAGGGGCTTCTGCTGAGGGGGCAGGCGGAGCTTGAGGAAACCGC
AGATAAGTTTTTTTCTCTTTGAAAGATAGAGATTAATACAACTACTTAAAAAATATAGTCAATAGGTTAC
TAAGATATTGCTTAGCGTTAAGTTTTTAACGTAATTTTAATAGCTTAAGATTTTAAGAGAAAATATGAAG
ACTTAGAAGAGTAGCATGAGGAAGGAAAAGATAAAAGGTTTCTAAAACATGACGGAGGTTGAGATGAAGC
TTCTTCATGGAGTAAAAAATGTATTTAAAAGAAAATTGAGAGAAAGGACTACAGAGCCCCGAATTAATAC
CAATAGAAGGGCAATGCTTTTAGATTAAAATGAAGGTGACTTAAACAGCTTAAAGTTTAGTTTAAAAGTT
GTAGGTGATTAAAATAATTTGAAGGCGATCTTTTAAAAAGAGATTAAACCGAAGGTGATTAAAAGACCTT
GAAATCCATGACGCAGGGAGAATTGCGTCATTTAAAGCCTAGTTAACGCATTTACTAAACGCAGACGAAA
ATGGAAAGATTAATTGGGAGTGGTAGGATGAAACAATTTGGAGAAGATAGAAGTTTGAAGTGGAAAACTG
GAAGACAGAAGTACGGGAAGGCGAAGAAAAGAATAGAGAAGATAGGGAAATTAGAAGATAAAAACATACT
TTTAGAAGAAAAAAGATAAATTTAAACCTGAAAAGTAGGAAGCAGAAGAAAAAAGACAAGCTAGGAAACA
AAAAGCTAAGGGCAAAATGTACAAACTCTCGAGCATGCATCTAGAGGGCCCAATTCGCCCTATAGTGAGT
CGTATTACAATTCACTGGCCGTCGTTTTACAACGTCGTGACTGGGAAAACCCTGGCGTTACCCAACTTAA
TCGCCTTGCAGCACATCCCCCTTTCGCCAGCTGGCGTAATAGCGAAGAGGCCCGCACCGATCGCCCTTCC
CAACAGTTGCGCAGCCTGAATGGCGAATGG
[124 nt withheld, positions 4231-4354]
C
[91 nt withheld, positions 4356-4446]
A
[49 nt withheld, positions 4448-4496]
CCTTTGACGTTGGAGTCCACGTTCTTT
[37 nt withheld, positions 4524-4560]
ACCCTATCTCGGTCTATTCTTTTGATTTATAAGGGATTTTGCCGATTTCGGCCTATTGGTTAAAAAATGA
GCTGATTTAACAAAAATTTAACGCGAATTTTAACAAAATTCAGGGCGCAAGGGCTGCTAAAGGAAGCGGA
ACACGTAGAAAGCCAGTCCGCAGAAACGGTGCTGACCCCGGATGAATGTCAGCTACTGGGCTATCTGGAC
AAGGGAAAACGCAAGCGCAAAGAGAAAGCAGGTAGCTTGCAGTGGGCTTACATGGCGATAGCTAGACTGG
GCGGTTTTATGGACAGCAAGCGAACCGGAATTGCCAGCTGGGGCGCCCTCTGGTAAGGTTGGGAAGCCCT
GCAAAGTAAACTGGATGGCTTTCTTGCCGCCAAGGATCTGATGGCGCAGGGGATCAAGATCTGATCAAGA
GACAGGATGAGGATCGTTTCGCATGATTGAACAAGATGGATTGCACGCAGGTTCTCCGGCCGCTTGGGTG
GAGAGGCTATTCGGCTATGACTGGGCACAACAGACAATCGGCTGCTCTGATGCCGCCGTGTTCCGGCTGT
CAGCGCAGGGGCGCCCGGTTCTTTTTGTCAAGACCGACCTGTCCGGTGCCCTGAATGAACTGCAGGACGA
GGCAGCGCGGCTATCGTGGCTGGCCACGACGGGCGTTCCTTGCGCAGCTGTGCTCGACGTTGTCACTGAA
GCGGGAAGGGACTGGCTGCTATTGGGCGAAGTGCCGGGGCAGGATCTCCTGTCATCCCACCTTGCTCCTG
CCGAGAAAGTATCCATCATGGCTGATGCAATGCGGCGGCTGCATACGCTTGATCCGGCTACCTGCCCATT
CGACCACCAAGCGAAACATCGCATCGAGCGAGCACGTACTCGGATGGAAGCCGGTCTTGTCGATCAGGAT
GATCTGGACGAAGAGCATCAGGGGCTCGCGCCAGCCGAACTGTTCGCCAGGCTCAAGGCGCGCATGCCCG
ACGGCGAGGATCTCGTCGTGACCCATGGCGATGCCTGCTTGCCGAATATCATGGTGGAAAATGGCCGCTT
TTCTGGATTCATCGACTGTGGCCGGCTGGGTGTGGCGGACCGCTATCAGGACATAGCGTTGGCTACCCGT
GATATTGCTGAAGAGCTTGGCGGCGAATGGGCTGACCGCTTCCTCGTGCTTTACGGTATCGCCGCTCCCG
ATTCGCAGCGCATCGCCTTCTATCGCCTTCTTGACGAGTTCTTCTGAATTGAAAAAGGAAGAGTATGAGT
ATTCAACATTTCCGTGTCGCCCTTATTCCCTTTTTTGCGGCATTTTGCCTTCCTGTTTTTGCTCACCCAG
AAACGCTGGTGAAAGTAAAAGATGCTGAAGATCAGTTGGGTGCACGAGTGGGTTACATCGAACTGGATCT
CAACAGCGGTAAGATCCTTGAGAGTTTTCGCCCCGAAGAACGTTTTCCAATGATGAGCACTTTTAAAGTT
CTGCTATGTGGCGCGGTATTATCCCGTATTGACGCCGGGCAAGAGCAACTCGGTCGCCGCATACACTATT
CTCAGAATGACTTGGTTGAGTACTCACCAGTCACAGAAAAGCATCTTACGGATGGCATGACAGTAAGAGA
ATTATGCAGTGCTGCCATAACCATGAGTGATAACACTGCGGCCAACTTACTTCTGACAACGATCGGAGGA
CCGAAGGAGCTAACCGCTTTTTTGCACAACATGGGGGATCATGTAACTCGCCTTGATCGTTGGGAACCGG
AGCTGAATGAAGCCATACCAAACGACGAGCGTGACACCACGATGCCTGTAGCAATGGCAACAACGTTGCG
CAAACTATTAACTGGCGAACTACTTACTCTAGCTTCCCGGCAACAATTAATAGACTGGATGGAGGCGGAT
AAAGTTGCAGGACCACTTCTGCGCTCGGCCCTTCCGGCTGGCTGGTTTATTGCTGATAAATCTGGAGCCG
GTGAGCGTGGGTCTCGCGGTATCATTGCAGCACTGGGGCCAGATGGTAAGCCCTCCCGTATCGTAGTTAT
CTACACGACGGGGAGTCAGGCAACTATGGATGAACGAAATAGACAGATCGCTGAGATAGGTGCCTCACTG
ATTAAGCATTGGTAACTGTCAGACCAAGTTTACTCATATATACTTTAGATTGATTTAAAACTTCATTTTT
AATTTAAAAGGATCTAGGTGAAGATCCTTTTTGATAATCTCATGACCAAAATCCCTTAACGTGAGTTTTC
GTTCCACTGAGCGTCAGACCCCGTAGAAAAGATCAAAGGATCTTCTTGAGATCCTTTTTTTCTGCGCGTA
ATCTGCTGCTTGCAAACAAAAAAACCACCGCTACCAGCGGTGGTTTGTTTGCCGGATCAAGAGCTACCAA
CTCTTTTTCCGAAGGTAACTGGCTTCAGCAGAGCGCAGATACCAAATACTGTTCTTCTAGTGTAGCCGTA
GTTAGGCCACCACTTCAAGAACTCTGTAGCACCGCCTACATACCTCGCTCTGCTAATCCTGTTACCAGTG
GCTGCTGCCAGTGGCGATAAGTCGTGTCTTACCGGGTTGGACTCAAGACGATAGTTACCGGATAAGGCGC
AGCGGTCGGGCTGAACGGGGGGTTCGTGCACACAGCCCAGCTTGGAGCGAACGACCTACACCGAACTGAG
ATACCTACAGCGTGAGCTATGAGAAAGCGCCACGCTTCCCGAAGGGAGAAAGGCGGACAGGTATCCGGTA
AGCGGCAGGGTCGGAACAGGAGAGCGCACGAGGGAGCTTCCAGGGGGAAACGCCTGGTATCTTTATAGTC
CTGTCGGGTTTCGCCACCTCTGACTTGAGCGTCGATTTTTGTGATGCTCGTCAGGGGGGCGGAGCCTATG
GAAAAACGCCAGCAACGCGGCCTTTTTACGGTTCCTGGCCTTTTGCTGGCCTTTTGCTCACATGTTCTTT
CCTGCGTTATCCCCTGATTCTGTGGATAACCGTATTACCGCCTTTGAGTGAGCTGATACCGCTCGCCGCA
GCCGAACGACCGAGCGCAGCGAGTCAGTGAGCGAGGAAGCGGAAG
