>Addgene plasmid #60643 | pCRII-TOPO CMV-ZKSCAN1 nt 400-1782-SV40 pA Sense | addgene partial sequence | sequence record 98758 | SP6 5'-ATTTAGGTGACACTATAG-3'
AAGGCCACTTGAACTCGCTTTCCATGGCGATTTGCCTTGTGAGCACTTTCAGGAGAGCCTGGAAGCTGAA
AAACGGTAGAAAAATTTCCGTGCGGGCCGTGGGGGGCTGGCGGCAACTGGGGGGCCGCAGATCAGAGTGG
GCCACTGGCAGCCAACGGCCCCCGGGGCTCAGGCGGGGAGCAGCTCTGTGGTGTGGGATTGAGGCGTTTT
CCAAGAGTGGGTTTTCACGTTTCTAAGATTTCCCAAGCAGACAGCCCGTGCTGCTCCGATTTCTCGAACA
AAAAAGCAAAACGTGTGGCTGTCTTGGGAGCAAGTCGCAGGACTGCAAGCAGTTGGGGGAGAAAGTCCGC
CATTTTGCCACTTCTCAACCGTCCCTGCAAGGCTGGGGCTCAGTTGCGTAATGGAAAGTAAAGCCCTGAA
CTATCACACTTTAATCTTCCTTCAAAAGGTGGTAAACTATACCTACTGTCCCTCAAGAGAACACAAGAAG
TGCTTTAAGAGGTATTTTAAAAGTTCCGGGGGTTTTGTGAGGTGTTTGATGACCCGTTTAAAATATGATT
TCCATGTTTCTTTTGTCTAAAGTTTGCAGCTCAAATCTTTCCACACGCTAGTAATTTAAGTATTTCTGCA
TGTGTAGTTTGCATTCAAGTTCCATAAGCTGTTAAGAAAAATCTAGAAAAGTAAAACTAGAACCTATTTT
TAACCGAAGAACTACTTTTTGCCTCCCTCACAAAGGCGGCGGAAGGTGATCGAATTCCGGTGATGCGAGT
TGTTCTCCGTCGGATCCACATTGATTATTGACTAGTTATTAATAGTAATCAATTACGG
