>Addgene plasmid #60643 | pCRII-TOPO CMV-ZKSCAN1 nt 400-1782-SV40 pA Sense | addgene partial sequence | sequence record 98795 | CMV-F 5'-CGCAAATGGGCGGTAGGCGTG-3'
GCAGAGCTCTCTGGCTAACTAGAGAACCCACTGCTTACTGGCGATATCAAAGTGCTGAGATTACAGGCGT
GAGCCACCACCCCCGGCCTCAGGAGCGTTCTGATAGTGCCTCGATGTGCTGCCTCCTATAAAGTGTTAGC
AGCACAGATCACTTTTTGTAAAGGTACGTACTAATGACTTTTTTTTTATACTTCAGGAATAGTAAAGAAA
CACATCATAAAACCTCCCAGGACATAAAGGTGAGCACAGACCCTGTTTGGATCAAGTCAGTTCCTGGAGC
CTGAATGATGACTGCTGAATCACGGGAAGCCACGGGTCTGTCCCCACAGGCTGCACAGGAGAAGGATGGT
ATCGTAATAGTGAAGGTGGAAGAGGAAGATGAGGAAGACCACATGTGGGGGCAGGATTCCACCCTACAGG
ACACGCCTCCTCCAGACCCAGAGATATTCCGCCAACGCTTCAGGCGCTTCTGTTACCAGAACACTTTTGG
GCCCCGAGAGGCTCTCAGTCGGCTGAAGGAACTTTGTCATCAGTGGCTGCGGCCAGAAATAAACACCAAG
GAACAGATCCTGGAGCTTCTGGTGCTAGAGCAGTTTCTTTCCATCCTGCCCAAGGAGCTCCAGGTCTGGC
TGCAGGAATACCGCCCCGATAGTGGAGAGGAGGCCGTGACCCTTCTAGAAGACTTGGAGCTTGATTTATC
AGGACAACAGGTAAAAAGAGGTGAAACCTATTATGTGTGAGCAGGGCACAGACGTTGAAACTGGAGCCAG
GAGAAGTATTGGCAGGCTTTA
