>Addgene plasmid #60643 | pCRII-TOPO CMV-ZKSCAN1 nt 400-1782-SV40 pA Sense | addgene partial sequence | sequence record 99409 | M13pUC-Fwd 5'-CCCAGTCACGACGTTGTAAAACG-3'
GACTCACTATAGGGCGAATTGGGCCCTCTAGATGCATGCTCGAGAGTTTGTACATTTTGCCCTTAGCTTT
TTGTTTCCTAGCTTGTCTTTTTTCTTCTGCTTCCTACTTTTCAGGTTTAAATTTATCTTTTTTCTTCTAA
AAGTATGTTTTTATCTTCTAATTTCCCTATCTTCTCTATTCTTTTCTTCGCCTTCCCGTACTTCTGTCTT
CCAGTTTTCCACTTCAAACTTCTATCTTCTCCAAATTGTTTCATCCTACCACTCCCAATTAATCTTTCCA
TTTTCGTCTGCGTTTAGTAAATGCGTTAACTAGGCTTTAAATGACGCAATTCTCCCTGCGTCATGGATTT
CAAGGTCTTTTAATCACCTTCGGTTTAATCTCTTTTTAAAAGATCGCCTTCAAATTATTTTAATCACCTA
CAACTTTTAAACTAAACTTTAAGCTGTTTAAGTCACCTTCATTTTAATCTAAAAGCATTGCCCTTCTATT
GGTATTAATTCGGGGCTCTGTAGTCCTTTCTCTCAATTTTCTTTTAAATACATTTTTTACTCCATGAAGA
AGCTTCATCTCAACCTCCGTCATGTTTTAGAAACCTTTTATCTTTTCCTTCCTCATGCTACTCTTCTAAG
TCTTCATATTTTCTCTTAAAATCTTAAGCTATTAAAATTACGTTAAAAACTTAACGCTAAGCAATATCTT
AGTAACCTATTGACTATATTTTTTAAGTAGTTGTATTAATCTCTATCTTTCAAAGAGAAAAAAACTTATC
TGCGGTTTCCTCAAGCTCCGCCTGCCCCCTCAGCAGAAGCCCCTGCGCTGGCTGCCTCAATGCCTACCGC
ACAGCGCGGCCGCTAAGATACATTGATGAGTT
