>Addgene plasmid #60643 | pCRII-TOPO CMV-ZKSCAN1 nt 400-1782-SV40 pA Sense | addgene partial sequence | sequence record 101023 | MALAT1-R 5'-cgttaaaaacttaacgctaagcaa-3'
GTAGTTGTATTAATCTCTATCTTTCAAAGAGAAAAAAACTTATCTGCGGTTTCCTCAAGCTCCGCCTGCC
CCCTCAGCAGAAGCCCCTGCGCTGGCTGCCTCAATGCCTACCGCACAGCGCGGCCGCTAAGATACATTGA
TGAGTTTGGACAAACCACAACTAGAATGCAGTGAAAAAAATGCTTTATTTGTGAAATTTGTGATGCTATT
GCTTTATTTGTAACCATTATAAGCTGCAATAAACAAGTTGTCGACTGCTGGGATTACAGGTGTGAGCTAC
CGTGCCGAGCCTAATTCTTTTCTGTAAGTAGCTTTTGAGACAGGGTCCTTGCTGTGTTGCCCAGGTTGGA
GTAGTGGCATGATTCCAGCTCACTGCAGCCTCAACCTCCTGGGCTCAAGCAATCCTCCCACCTCAGCCTC
CTGCGTAGCTGGAATCACAGGTGTGCGCCACTATACCTGGCTAATTTTTCTATTTTTTGTAGAGATGGGG
TCTCGCTACGTTGCCCAGGACTAACATGCTTCTTCATCACAGGCACTCAGCAGCACAAAGACTCTCGTCC
TGAATCATTTCCCTTCCCCTAAATGAAACCTTGCTTCTTACCTCGTGACTGTAAGAGGCGGGGTTTCCGA
GACGAATGTTTGAAGTGGGACTGGGTGGCCTCGTGATGAAGGTCAAGGCTCGAGGACTCCTGAACTGGAT
CCAGAGGCACCATCCCCCTTGCGAGCATCTCAGGTCCATGAACTTGACCTGG
